Addgene plasmid #30259: pETCON-HB27/design_66
Depositing lab: David Baker. Depositing organization: University of Washington. Publication: Community-Wide Assessment of Protein-Interface Modeling Suggests Improvements to Design Methodology. Fleishman SJ, Whitehead TA, Strauch EM, Corn JE, Qin S, Zhou HX, Mitchell JC, Demerdash ON, Takeda-Shitaka M, Terashi G, Moal IH, Li X, Bates PA, Zacharias M, Park H, Ko JS, Lee H, Seok C, Bourquard T, Bernauer J, Poupon A, Aze J, Soner S, Ovali SK, Ozbek P, Tal NB, Haliloglu T, Hwang H, Vreven T, Pierce BG, Weng Z, Perez-Cano L, Pons C, Fernandez-Recio J, Jiang F, Yang F, Gong X, Cao L, Xu X, Liu B, Wang P, Li C, Wang C, Robert CH, Guharoy M, Liu S, Huang Y, Li L, Guo D, Chen Y, Xiao Y, London N, Itzhaki Z, Schueler-Furman O, Inbar Y, Patapov V, Cohen M, Schreiber G, Tsuchiya Y, Kanamori E, Standley DM, Nakamura H, Kinoshita K, Driggers CM, Hall RG, Morgan JL, Hsu VL, Zhan J, Yang Y, Zhou Y, Kastritis PL, Bonvin AM, Zhang W, Camacho CJ, Kilambi KP, Sircar A, Gray JJ, Ohue M, Uchikoga N, Matsuzaki Y, Ishida T, Akiyama Y, Khashan R, Bush S, Fouches D, Tropsha A, Esquivel-Rodriguez J, Kihara D, Stranges PB, Jacak R, Kuhlman B, Huang SY, Zou X, Wodak SJ, Janin J, Baker D. J Mol Biol. 2011 Sep 29. 10.1016/j.jmb.2011.09.031 PubMed 22001016.
Backbone
  Vector backbone: pETCON
  Backbone size w/o insert (bp): 5400
  Vector type: Yeast Expression
Growth in bacteria
  Bacterial resistance: Ampicillin, 100 μg/mL
  Growth temperature: 37°C
  Growth strain: DH5alpha
  Copy number: High Copy
Gene/Insert
  Gene/Insert name: SC1918/H1 HA designed binding protein HB27
  Species: Designed Sequence
  Insert size (bp): 330
  Cloning method: Restriction Enzyme; 5′ cloning site NdeI (not destroyed); 3′ cloning site XhoI (not destroyed)
  Sequencing primers: 5′ UP-GS
Resource information
  A portion of this plasmid was derived from a plasmid made by: Designed sequence
Terms and licenses: Academic/Nonprofit Terms; Industry Terms: Not Available to Industry
How to cite: pETCON-HB27/design_66 was a gift from David Baker (Addgene plasmid # 30259 ; http://n2t.net/addgene:30259 ; RRID:Addgene_30259)
