[The description below was written by a language model from this plasmid's Addgene catalogue record.]
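Description:
pETCON-HB27/design_66 is a yeast expression plasmid built on the pETCON backbone (about 5.4 kb without insert). It carries a computationally designed protein, HB27 (design 66), intended to bind the hemagglutinin (HA) of the SC1918/H1 influenza virus. The insert is a wholly designed sequence of roughly 330 bp rather than a gene from a natural organism. It was placed in the vector by restriction cloning between an NdeI site at the 5′ end and an XhoI site at the 3′ end. Both sites were preserved, so the design can be excised or swapped for other variants. In bacteria the plasmid is maintained at high copy and selected with ampicillin.

The record gives no feature table. It therefore does not state the promoter driving expression, the yeast origin of replication, the yeast selection marker, or any fusion partners or epitope tags flanking the insert. pETCON is generally known as a yeast surface display vector, in which the cloned protein is fused to a cell-wall anchoring partner so that binding to a labelled target can be measured on intact cells. That arrangement is not documented in the fields provided for this particular construct and should be confirmed against the full sequence.

The associated publication concerns a community-wide assessment of protein–interface modelling and how it can inform design methodology. This suggests that HB27 belongs to a set of designed HA binders used to relate computational predictions to experimental outcomes. The record does not say whether this design actually binds HA.
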