>Addgene plasmid #30259 | pETCON-HB27/design_66 | depositor partial sequence | sequence record 13915 | Author sequence
CATATGACTGATTTGCCAGCCGGTGACAGATTGACAGGTATACCATCTCATATCTTGAATTCTTCACCTT
CAGATAGACAAATTAATCAATTGGCTGAAAGATTAGGTCCAGAATGGGAACCTATGGTTTTATCCTTGGG
TTTGAGTCAATTGCAAATCTTATTTTGTAAGGTAAACCACCCATTCAACGTTGAATCTCAAGTTGTAGAA
GCTTTTATTAGATGGAGAGAAAGATTCGGTAAAGAAGCTACCTTCCAATCCTTGCATAATGGTTTAAGAG
CAGTCGAAGTTGACCCTTCATTGTTATTGCACATGTTAGAAGAACTCGAG
