>Addgene plasmid #30259 | pETCON-HB27/design_66 | addgene partial sequence | sequence record 35434 | 30259 with GAL1
TTCCCTACTTCATACATTTTCAATTAAGATGCAGTTACTTCGCTGTTTTTCAATATTTTCTGTTATTGCT
TCAGTTTTAGCACAGGAACTGACAACTATATGCGAGCAAATCCCCTCACCAACTTTAGAATCGACGCCGT
ACTCTTTGTCAACGACTACTATTTTGGCCAACGGGAAGGCAATGCAAGGAGTTTTTGAATATTACAAATC
AGTAACGTTTGTCAGTAATTGCGGTTCTCACCCCTCAACAACTAGCAAAGGCAGCCCCATAAACACACAG
TATGTTTTTAAGGACAATAGCTCGACGATTGAAGGTAGATACCCATACGACGTTCCAGACTACGCTCTGC
AGGCTAGTGGTGGAGGAGGCTCTGGTGGAGGCGGTAGCGGAGGCGGAGGGTCGGCTAGCCATATGACTGA
TTTGCCAGCCGGTGACAGATTGACAGGTATACCATCTCATATCTTGAATTCTTCACCTTCAGATAGACAA
ATTAATCAATTGGCTGAAAGATTAGGTCCAGAATGGGAACCTATGGTTTTATCCTTGGGTTTGAGTCAAT
TGCAAATCTTATTTTGTAAGGTAAACCACCCATTCAACGTTGAATCTCAAGTTGTAGAAGCTTTTATTAG
ATGGAGAGAAAGATTCGGTAAAGAAGCTACCTTCCAATCCTTGCATAATGGTTTAAGAGCAGTCGAAGTT
GACCCTTCATTGTTATTGCACATGTTAGAAGAACTCGAGGGGGGCGGATCCGAACAAAAGCTTATTTCTG
AAGAGGACTTGTAATAGAGATCTGATAACAACAGTGTAGATGTAACAAAATCGACTTTGTTCCCACTGTA
CTTTTAGCTCGTACAAATACATATACTTTCATTTC
